>Addgene plasmid #78459 | Sumo3 PolQM1 deltains3 | addgene partial sequence | sequence record 153051 | T7 5'-TAATACGACTCACTATAGGG-3'
CTAGAAATAATTTTGTTTAACTTTAAGAAGGAGATATACCATGGGTCATCACCATCATCATCACGGGTCC
CTGCAGGAGGAGAAGCCCAAGGAGGGTGTGAAGACAGAGAATGACCACATCAACCTGAAGGTGGCCGGGC
AGGACGGCTCCGTGGTGCAGTTCAAGATCAAGAGGCACACGCCGCTGAGCAAGCTGATGAAGGCCTACTG
CGAGAGGCAGGGCTTGTCAATGAGGCAGATCAGATTCAGGTTCGACGGGCAGCCAATCAATGAAACTGAC
ACTCCAGCACAGCTGGAGATGGAGGACGAGGACACCATCGACGTGTTCCAGCAGCAGACGGGAGGTGGGT
TCAAAGACAACAGCCCTATTAGTGACACAAGCTTTTCACTTCAGTTATCACAGGATGGATTACAGTTAAC
TCCAGCCTCAAGCAGTTCAGAAAGTTTGTCCATAATTGATGTAGCAAGTGACCAAAATCTTTTCCAAACA
TTCATTAAGGAGTGGCGGTGCAAAAAGCGATTTTCCATCTCACTGGCTTGTGAAAAGATTAGAAGTTTGA
CATCTTCTAAAACTGCTACTATTGGCAGTAGGTTTAAGCAAGCTAGCTCACCTCAGGAAATTCCTATTAG
AGATGATGGATTTCCCATTAAAGGTTGTGATGACACCTTGGTGGTTGGACTGGCAGTATGCTGGGGTGGA
AGGGATGCCTATTATTTTTCACTGCAGAAGGAACAAAAGCATTCTGAAATTAGTGCCAGTTTGGTTCCAC
CTTCTTTAGATCCAAGCCTGACTTTGAAAGACAGGATGTGGTACCTTCAATCTTGCTTGCGAAAGGAATC
TGATAAAGAATGTTCTGTTGTCATCTATGACTTCATCCAGAGCTATAAAATTCTTCTTCTTTCTTGTGGC
ATCTCCTTGGAGCAAAGTTATGAAGATCCTAAGGTGGCATGCTGGTTACTAGATCCAGATTCTCAGGAGC
CGACTCTTCATAGCATAGTTAC
