>Addgene plasmid #78459 | Sumo3 PolQM1 deltains3 | addgene partial sequence | sequence record 153052 | T7term 5'-GCTAGTTATTGCTCAGCGG-3'
GACGGAGCTCGAATTCGGATCCTTAATGGTGATGGTGATGCACATCAAAGTCCTTTAGCTCTCCCCAGCT
GGCGCCTATTTTCACTTTCACTTTCAATTTCACAGACAGTTTTACAGCACTTTCCATTTCATTCTTGACA
ATCTGAGCTACCTGAACAACATCTTCTTCTGCCACTTCATATAGGAGTTCATCATGGAGTTGAAGGATGA
AGAAGCCTCCTCTGTGGAAGGTCTCTAATTGCTTCTGAATGTTAACTGTGGCTATTTTGACAATATCAGC
TGCTGATCCTTGGACTATTGTGTTGATAGCTTGACGCTCAGCGTGAGCTTTACGATAAGGGTTGTTGTCT
TTGATTCCTGGCAAATATCTACGCCTTCCCAAAATGGTCTGAACAAATCCGTCTCTTTTACAATTCTTCA
CTGTCTCTGTCATGAATTGATTAATCCCTGTGTATCTGGATTTGAAGGAGTCAATATAGCATGCAGCATC
ATTTTCTTTAATGCCCATCTGCTCTCCCAAAGATTTAGCTCCCATTCCATAAATGATCCCATAGCAAATC
TGTTTTGCCTGCTGCCTCAGATCATCCCCAACAGACTCTGGCTCAATCATCTTCCACTCTGCTGCAATGC
TCCTGAAAACATCAGCTCCAGTGTTTAACACTTGAATGAGACGACGATCATGGGATAAATGAGCCAAGAT
CCTCAGTTCAAGCTGAGAGTAGTCAGCAGAC
