[The description below was written by a language model from this plasmid's Addgene catalogue record.]
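Description:
Sumo3 PolQM1 deltains3 is a bacterial expression plasmid built on the commercial pE-SUMO3 fusion vector (backbone about 5.7 kb without insert) for inducible production of a truncated human DNA polymerase theta (POLQ) in E. coli. It is selected with ampicillin. The record does not state the origin of replication or copy number, and no feature table is provided, so other backbone elements cannot be confirmed.

The insert is a fragment of human POLQ carrying two deletions: residues 1–1791 are removed, leaving the C-terminal portion of the protein that contains the polymerase domain, and residues 2497–2529 are also deleted. The construct name suggests that this internal deletion corresponds to the third of the sequence inserts characteristic of the POLQ pol domain. The fragment was cloned between BsaI and XbaI sites, both retained, and is transcribed from a T7 promoter, so expression requires a host that supplies T7 RNA polymerase. The backbone contributes an N-terminal His tag followed by SUMO3. The His tag allows affinity purification, SUMO fusions are generally used to improve expression and solubility, and the depositor notes a SUMO3 protease cleavage site that lets the tags be removed from the purified protein. The depositor also mentions Q2513R, a common human polymorphism said not to affect function, although that position lies within the stated internal deletion.

According to the associated study, the construct serves to produce recombinant pol domain variants for testing how the unique sequence inserts contribute to the lesion bypass activity of POLQ.
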