Addgene plasmid #78459: Sumo3 PolQM1 deltains3
Purpose: Inducible expression in E. coli
Depositing lab: Sylvie Doublie & Susan Wallace. Depositing organization: University of Vermont and State Agricultural College. Publication: Lesion bypass activity of DNA polymerase theta (POLQ) is an intrinsic property of the pol domain and depends on unique sequence inserts. Hogg M, Seki M, Wood RD, Doublie S, Wallace SS. J Mol Biol. 2011 Jan 21;405(3):642-52. doi: 10.1016/j.jmb.2010.10.041. Epub 2010 Nov 2. PubMed 21050863.
Backbone
  Vector backbone: pE-SUMO3 fusion vector
  Backbone manufacturer: Life Sensors
  Backbone size w/o insert (bp): 5743
  Vector type: Bacterial Expression
  Selectable markers: none
Growth in bacteria
  Bacterial resistance: Ampicillin, 100 μg/mL
  Growth temperature: 37°C
  Growth strain: DH5alpha
  Copy number: Unknown
Gene/Insert
  Gene/Insert name: Polymerase theta (alt name: POLQ)
  Species: H. sapiens (human)
  Mutation: delta 1-1791; delta 2497-2529
  GenBank ID: NM_199420.3
  Entrez Gene: POLQ (a.k.a. PRO0327)
  Promoter: T7
  Tag / fusion protein: His (N terminal on backbone); SUMO3 (N terminal on backbone)
  Cloning method: Restriction Enzyme; 5′ cloning site BsaI (not destroyed); 3′ cloning site XbaI (not destroyed)
  Sequencing primers: 5′ T7; 3′ T7term
Resource information
  A portion of this plasmid was derived from a plasmid made by: Original full length POLQ gene came from Rick Wood (then at University of Pittsburgh, now at MD Anderson).
Terms and licenses: Academic/Nonprofit Terms; Industry Terms: Not Available to Industry
Depositor comments: Has SUMO3 protease cleavage site. The depositor noted that Q2513R is an amino acid variant representing a common human snp (T instead of C) rs1381057. This mutation does NOT affect plasmid function.
How to cite: Sumo3 PolQM1 deltains3 was a gift from Sylvie Doublie & Susan Wallace (Addgene plasmid # 78459 ; http://n2t.net/addgene:78459 ; RRID:Addgene_78459)
